>Addgene plasmid #28028 | pSL5 SMR1713 | addgene partial sequence | sequence record 34343 | 28028 with bMutL-F (5' aggtcttaccgccacaactg 3')
AAGAACTAGTGGAAAACAGCCTCGATGCAGGTGCGACGCGTATCGATATTGATATCGAACGCGGTGGGGC
GAAACTTATCCGCATTCGTGATAACGGCTGCGGTATCAAAAAAGATGAGCTGGCGCTGGCGCTGGCTCGT
CATGCCACCAGTAAAATCGCCTCTCTGGACGATCTCGAAGCCATTATCAGCCTGGGCTTTCGCGGTGAGG
CGCTGGCGAGTATCAGTTCGGTTTCCCGCCTGACGCTCACTTCACGCACCGCAGAACAGCAGGAAGCCTG
GCAGGCCTATGCCGAAGGGCGCGATATGAACGTGACGGTAAAACCGGCGGCGCATCCTGTGGGGACGACG
CTGGAGGTGCTGGATCTGTTCTACAACACCCCGGCGCGGCGCAAATTCCTGCGCACCGAGAAAACCGAAT
TTAACCACATTGATGAGATCATCCGCCGCATTGCGCTGGCGCGTTTCGACGTCACGATCAACCTGTCGCA
TAACGGTAAAATTGTGCGTCAGTACCGCGCAGTGCCGGAAGGCGGGCAAAAAGAACGGCGCTTAGGCGCG
ATTTGCGGCACCGCTTTTCTTGAACAAGCGCTGGCGATTGAATGGCAACACGGCGATCTCACGCTACGCG
GCTGGGTGGCCGATCCAAATCACACCACGCCCGCACTGGCAGAAATTCAGTATTGCTACGTGAACGGTCG
CATGATGCGCGATCGCCTGATCAATCACGCGATCCGCC
