[The description below was written by a language model from this plasmid's Addgene catalogue record.]
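Description:
pSL5 SMR1713 is a bacterial expression plasmid built on the classic pBR322 cloning vector and carrying the Escherichia coli mutL gene, which encodes the MutL protein of the methyl-directed mismatch repair system. According to the depositor's notes, the region of pBR322 between its PstI and BamHI sites was replaced by two joined fragments: a PstI–HindIII fragment from pAL51 that carries mutL, and a HindIII–BamHI fragment from pKC31 that confers kanamycin resistance. In standard pBR322 the PstI site lies within the ampicillin resistance gene and the BamHI site within the tetracycline resistance gene. This replacement would therefore be expected to disrupt both original markers, which fits with kanamycin being the only selection listed. The plasmid is propagated in E. coli, presumably through the pBR322 replication origin, and is catalogued as high copy. Whether the cloning sites remain intact is recorded as unknown.

The record does not state which promoter drives mutL, so it is unclear whether expression comes from the gene's native upstream sequence within the pAL51 fragment or from a vector-derived promoter. No tags, fusions or reporters are listed, and no feature table is available to confirm the layout of the elements. The associated publication concerns MutL becoming limiting during stationary-phase mutation. This suggests the construct serves to supply extra MutL from a multicopy plasmid, allowing tests of whether raising MutL levels alters mismatch repair capacity and mutation rates in starved or stationary-phase E. coli cells.
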