Addgene plasmid #28028: pSL5 SMR1713
Depositing lab: Susan Rosenberg. Depositing organization: Baylor College of Medicine. Publication: Mismatch repair protein MutL becomes limiting during stationary-phase mutation. Harris RS, Feng G, Ross KJ, Sidhu R, Thulin C, Longerich S, Szigety SK, Winkler ME, Rosenberg SM. Genes Dev. 1997 Sep 15. 11(18):2426-37. 10.1101/gad.11.18.2426 PubMed 9308969.
Backbone
  Vector backbone: pBR322
  Backbone size w/o insert (bp): 4361
  Vector type: Bacterial Expression
Growth in bacteria
  Bacterial resistance: Kanamycin, 50 μg/mL
  Growth temperature: 37°C
  Growth strain: DH5alpha
  Copy number: High Copy
Gene/Insert
  Gene/Insert name: MutL (alt name: methyl-directed mismatch repair protein)
  Species: E. coli
  Entrez Gene: mutL (a.k.a. b4170, ECK4166)
  Cloning method: Restriction Enzyme; 5′ cloning site PstI (unknown if destroyed); 3′ cloning site HindIII (unknown if destroyed)
  Sequencing primers: 5′ n/a
Terms and licenses: Academic/Nonprofit Terms; Industry Terms: Not Available to Industry
Depositor comments: pSL5 contains a PstI–HindIII fragment of pAL51 carrying E. coli mutL and a KanR-conferring HindIII–BamHI fragment of pKC31 replacing digest sites PstI and BamHI of pBR322
How to cite: pSL5 SMR1713 was a gift from Susan Rosenberg (Addgene plasmid # 28028 ; http://n2t.net/addgene:28028 ; RRID:Addgene_28028)
